>Addgene plasmid #54344 | LI dy D-E | depositor full sequence | sequence record 84564 | Full Sequence
TCGCGGCTTACGTTCTGCCCAGGTTTGAGCAGCCGCGTAGTGAGATCTATATCTATGATCTCGCAGTCTC
CGGCGAGCACCGGAGGCAGGGCATTGCCACCGCGCTCATCAATCTCCTCAAGCATGAGGCCAACGCGCTT
GGTGCTTATGTGATCTACGTGCAAGCAGATTACGGTGACGATCCCGCAGTGGCTCTCTATACAAAGTTGG
GCATACGGGAAGAAGTGATGCACTTTGATATCGACCCAAGTACCGCCACCTAACAATTCGTTCAAGCCGA
GATCGGCTTCCCGGCCGCGGAGTTGTTCGGTAAATTGTCACAACGCCGCTCATGACATTAACCTATAAAA
ATAGGCGTATCACGAGGCCCTTTTGTCTCGCGCGTTTCGGTGATGACGGTGAAAACCTCTGACACATGCA
GCTCCCGGAGAAGGTCACAGCTTGTCTGTAAGCGGATGCCGGGAGCAGACAAGCCCGTCAGGGCGCGTCA
GCGGGTGTTGGCGGGTGTCGGGGCTGGCTTAACTATGCGGCATCAGAGCAGATTGTACTGAGAGTGCACC
ATATGCGGTGTGAAATACCGCACAGATGCGTAAGGAGAAAATACCGCATCAGGCGCCATTCGCCATTCAG
GCTGCGCAACTGTTGGGAAGGGCGATCGGTGCGGGCCTCTTCGCTATTACGCCAGCTGGCGAAAGGGGGA
TGTGCTGCAAGGCGATTAAGTTGGGTAACGCCAGGGTTTTCCCAGTCACGACGTTGTAAAACGACGGCCA
GTGAATTCGAGCTCGGTACCTCGCGAATGCATCTAGATATCGGATCCCTAGGTCTCTAAGGGCTAAGACC
TAAGCTAGCCTAGAATCTGAGACCTGCAAGCTTGGCGTAATCATGGTCATAGCTGTTTCCTGTGTGAAAT
TGTTATCCGCTCACAATTCCACACAACATACGAGCCGGAAGCATAAAGTGTAAAGCCTGGGGTGCCTAAT
GAGTGAGCTAACTCACATTAATTGCGTTGCGCTCACTGCCCGCTTTCCAGTCGGGAAACCTGTCGTGCCA
GCTGCATTAATGAATCGGCCAACGCGCGGGGAGAGGCGGTTTGCGTATTGGGCGCTCTTCCGCTTCCTCG
CTCACTGACTCGCTGCGCTCGGTCGTTCGGCTGCGGCGAGCGGTATCAGCTCACTCAAAGGCGGTAATAC
GGTTATCCACAGAATCAGGGGATAACGCAGGAAAGAACATGTGAGCAAAAGGCCAGCAAAAGGCCAGGAA
CCGTAAAAAGGCCGCGTTGCTGGCGTTTTTCCATAGGCTCCGCCCCCCTGACGAGCATCACAAAAATCGA
CGCTCAAGTCAGAGGTGGCGAAACCCGACAGGACTATAAAGATACCAGGCGTTTCCCCCTGGAAGCTCCC
TCGTGCGCTCTCCTGTTCCGACCCTGCCGCTTACCGGATACCTGTCCGCCTTTCTCCCTTCGGGAAGCGT
GGCGCTTTCTCATAGCTCACGCTGTAGGTATCTCAGTTCGGTGTAGGTCGTTCGCTCCAAGCTGGGCTGT
GTGCACGAACCCCCCGTTCAGCCCGACCGCTGCGCCTTATCCGGTAACTATCGTCTTGAGTCCAACCCGG
TAAGACACGACTTATCGCCACTGGCAGCAGCCACTGGTAACAGGATTAGCAGAGCGAGGTATGTAGGCGG
TGCTACAGAGTTCTTGAAGTGGTGGCCTAACTACGGCTACACTAGAAGAACAGTATTTGGTATCTGCGCT
CTGCTGAAGCCAGTTACCTTCGGAAAAAGAGTTGGTAGCTCTTGATCCGGCAAACAAACCACCGCTGGTA
GCGGTGGTTTTTTTGTTTGCAAGCAGCAGATTACGCGCAGAAAAAAAGGATCTCAAGAAGATCCTTTGAT
CTTTTCTACGGGGTCTGACGCTCAGTGGAACGAAAACTCACGTTAAGGGATTTTGGTCATGAGGCGCACA
CCGTGGAAACGGATGAAGGCACGAACCCAGTTGACATAAGCCTGTTCGGTTCGTAAACTGTAATGCAAGT
AGCGTATGCGCTCACGCAACTGGTCCAGAACCTTGACCGAACGCAGCGGTGGTAACGGCGCAGTGGCGGT
TTTCATGGCTTGTTATGACTGTTTTTTTGTACAGTCTATGCCTCGGGCATCCAAGCAGCAAGCGCGTTAC
GCCGTGGGTCGATGTTTGATGTTATGGAGCAGCAACGATGTTACGCAGCAGCAACGATGTTACGCAGCAG
GGCAGTCGCCCTAAAACAAAGTTAGGTGGCTCAAGTATGGGCATCATTCGCACATGTAGGCTCGGCCCTG
ACCAAGTCAAATCCATGCGGGCTGCTCTTGATCTTTTCGGTCGTGAGTTCGGCGACGTAGCCACCTACTC
CCAACATCAGCCGGACTCCGATTACCTCGGGAACTTGCTCCGTAGTAAGACATTCATCGCGCTTGCTGCC
TTCGACCAAGAAGCGGTTGTTGGCGCTC
Features (pLannotate 1.2.2; 10 found; start..end, strand, type, name):
    377..412     +  CDS            rop (fragment): Rop protein, which maintains plasmids at low copy number; rop
    514..613     +  misc_feature   bom (fragment): basis of mobility region from pBR322
    619..776     -  CDS            lacZα (fragment): LacZα fragment of β-galactosidase; lacZ fragment
    910..926     -  protein_bind   lac operator: The lac repressor binds to the lac operator to inhibit transcription in E. coli. This inhibition can be relieved by adding lactose or isopropyl-β-D-thiogalactopyranoside (IPTG). lac repressor encoded by lacI
    934..964     -  promoter       lac promoter: promoter for the E. coli lac operon
    979..1000    -  protein_bind   CAP binding site: CAP binding activates transcription in the presence of cAMP. E. coli catabolite activator protein
   1013..1105    -  CDS            lacI (fragment): lac repressor; lacI; The lac repressor binds to the lac operator to inhibit transcription in E. coli. This inhibition can be relieved by adding lactose or isopropyl-β-D-thiogalactopyranoside (IPTG).
   1288..1876    -  rep_origin     ori: high-copy-number ColE1/pMB1/pBR322/pUC origin of replication
   1991..2019    +  promoter       Pc promoter: intI1 (promoter lies within the coding sequence); class 1 integron promoter
   2208..260     +  CDS            aacC1 (across the origin): AACC1_PSEAI - Experimental evidence at protein level: Swiss-Prot protein existence level 1. Responsible for gentamicin resistance and has a limited substrate range. From Pseudomonas aeruginosa.
