[The description below was written by a language model from this plasmid's Addgene catalogue record and pLannotate feature annotations shown in this document.]
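Description:
LI dy D-E is a small (about 2.5 kb) level I "dummy" module from a modular plasmid assembly kit designed for multigene expression, gene silencing and silencing rescue in plants. It is built on a gentamicin-resistant derivative of the pUC57 cloning vector and is maintained in E. coli as a high-copy plasmid. Replication relies on the ColE1/pUC-type origin. Selection is provided by the aacC1 gentamicin acetyltransferase gene, which spans the sequence numbering origin and lies downstream of a class 1 integron Pc promoter.

The insert is a synthetic 22 bp sequence, described as the D-E dummy. As the name and the depositor's note suggest, it appears to serve as a placeholder occupying the D-E position in a level I assembly, so that a construct can be completed when no functional element is wanted at that slot. The record does not describe the flanking restriction sites or overhangs, and the cloning method is listed as unknown. The dummy is too short to be annotated, so the feature table shows only backbone elements. These comprise the lac promoter, lac operator and CAP binding site upstream of a partial lacZα fragment, together with residual fragments of lacI, rop and the pBR322 bom region. M13 forward and reverse primer sites are listed for sequencing across the insert. The plasmid carries no plant promoter, coding sequence or reporter of its own and functions purely as a spacer component for building larger constructs within the kit.
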