Addgene plasmid #54344: LI dy D-E
Depositing lab: Martin Parniske. Depositing organization: Ludwig-Maximilians-Universitaet Muenchen (LMU). Publication: A modular plasmid assembly kit for multigene expression, gene silencing and silencing rescue in plants. Binder A, Lambert J, Morbitzer R, Popp C, Ott T, Lahaye T, Parniske M. PLoS One. 2014 Feb 13;9(2):e88218. doi: 10.1371/journal.pone.0088218. eCollection 2014. PubMed 24551083.
Backbone
  Vector backbone: pUC57 (Gent)
  Backbone manufacturer: Parniske lab
  Vector type: cloning vector
Growth in bacteria
  Bacterial resistance: Gentamicin, 10 μg/mL
  Growth temperature: 37°C
  Growth strain: DH5alpha
  Copy number: High Copy
Gene/Insert
  Gene/Insert name: D-E dummy
  Species: Synthetic
  Insert size (bp): 22
  Cloning method: Unknown
  Sequencing primers: 5′ M13-F20; 3′ M13Rev
Terms and licenses: Academic/Nonprofit Terms; Industry Terms: Not Available to Industry
Depositor comments: L1 dummy.
How to cite: LI dy D-E was a gift from Martin Parniske (Addgene plasmid # 54344 ; http://n2t.net/addgene:54344 ; RRID:Addgene_54344)
