>Addgene plasmid #54344 | LI dy D-E | addgene partial sequence | sequence record 87552 | M13pUC-Fwd 5'-CCCAGTCACGACGTTGTAAAACG-3'
TCGAGCTCGGTACCTCGCGAATGCATCTAGATATCGGATCCCTAGGTCTCTAAGGGCTAAGACCTAAGCT
AGCCTAGAATCTGAGACCTGCAAGCTTGGCGTAATCATGGTCATAGCTGTTTCCTGTGTGAAATTGTTAT
CCGCTCACAATTCCACACAACATACGAGCCGGAAGCATAAAGTGTAAAGCCTGGGGTGCCTAATGAGTGA
GCTAACTCACATTAATTGCGTTGCGCTCACTGCCCGCTTTCCAGTCGGGAAACCTGTCGTGCCAGCTGCA
TTAATGAATCGGCCAACGCGCGGGGAGAGGCGGTTTGCGTATTGGGCGCTCTTCCGCTTCCTCGCTCACT
GACTCGCTGCGCTCGGTCGTTCGGCTGCGGCGAGCGGTATCAGCTCACTCAAAGGCGGTAATACGGTTAT
CCACAGAATCAGGGGATAACGCAGGAAAGAACATGTGAGCAAAAGGCCAGCAAAAGGCCAGGAACCGTAA
AAAGGCCGCGTTGCTGGCGTTTTTCCATAGGCTCCGCCCCCCTGACGAGCATCACAAAAATCGACGCTCA
AGTCAGAGGTGGCGAAACCCGACAGGACTATAAAGATACCAGGCGTTTCCCCCTGGAAGCTCCCTCGTGC
GCTCTCCTGTTCCGACCCTGCCGCTTACCGGATACCTGTCCGCCTTTCTCCCTTCGGGAAGCGTGGCGCT
TTCTCATAGCTCACGCTGTAGGTATCTCAGTTCGGTGTAGGTCGTTCGCTCCAAGCTGGGCTGTGTGCAC
GAACCCCCCGTTCAGCCCGACCGCTGCGCCTTATCCGGTAACTATCGTCTTGAGTCCAACCCGGTAAGAC
ACGACTTATCGCCACTGGCAGCAGCCACTGGTAACAGGATTAGCAGAGCGAGGTATGTAGGCGGTGCTAC
AGAGTTCTTGAAGTGGTGGCCTAACTACGGCTACACTAGAAGAACAGTATTTGGTATCTGCGCTCTGCTG
AAGCCAGTTACCTTCGGAAAAAGAGTTGGTAGCTCTTGATCCGGCAAACAAAC
