>Addgene plasmid #54344 | LI dy D-E | addgene partial sequence | sequence record 87553 | M13pUC-Rev 5'-AGCGGATAACAATTTCACACAGG-3'
AGCTTGCAGGTCTCAGATTCTAGGCTAGCTTAGGTCTTAGCCCTTAGAGACCTAGGGATCCGATATCTAG
ATGCATTCGCGAGGTACCGAGCTCGAATTCACTGGCCGTCGTTTTACAACGTCGTGACTGGGAAAACCCT
GGCGTTACCCAACTTAATCGCCTTGCAGCACATCCCCCTTTCGCCAGCTGGCGTAATAGCGAAGAGGCCC
GCACCGATCGCCCTTCCCAACAGTTGCGCAGCCTGAATGGCGAATGGCGCCTGATGCGGTATTTTCTCCT
TACGCATCTGTGCGGTATTTCACACCGCATATGGTGCACTCTCAGTACAATCTGCTCTGATGCCGCATAG
TTAAGCCAGCCCCGACACCCGCCAACACCCGCTGACGCGCCCTGACGGGCTTGTCTGCTCCCGGCATCCG
CTTACAGACAAGCTGTGACCTTCTCCGGGAGCTGCATGTGTCAGAGGTTTTCACCGTCATCACCGAAACG
CGCGAGACAAAAGGGCCTCGTGATACGCCTATTTTTATAGGTTAATGTCATGAGCGGCGTTGTGACAATT
TACCGAACAACTCCGCGGCCGGGAAGCCGATCTCGGCTTGAACGAATTGTTAGGTGGCGGTACTTGGGTC
GATATCAAAGTGCATCACTTCTTCCCGTATGCCCAACTTTGTATAGAGAGCCACTGCGGGATCGTCACCG
TAATCTGCTTGCACGTAGATCACATAAGCACCAAGCGCGTTGGCCTCATGCTTGAGGAGATTGATGAGCG
CGGTGGCAATGCCCTGCCTCCGGTGCTCTCCGGAGACTGCGAGATCATAGATATAGATCTCACTACGCGG
CTGCTCAAACTTGGGCAGAACGTAAGCCGCGAGAGCGCCAACAACCGCTTCTTGGTCGAAGGCAGCAAGC
GCGATGAATGTCTTACTACGGAGCAAGTTCCCGAGGTAATCGGAGTCCGGCTGATGTTGGGAGTAGGTGG
CTACGTCGCCGAACTCACGACCGAAAAGATCAAGA
